Addgene plasmid #179035: pBBK51 pHomL-RPL18Bp-Neon(gfp)-Link-SCS2tmh-SSA1t-HomR (AmpR)
Purpose: Vector containing a yeast integration cassette for RPL18B-driven expression of Neon(gfp)-Link-SCS2tmh, a marker for the endoplasmic reticulum
Depositing lab: Vincent Martin. Depositing organization: Concordia University. Publication: The MyLo CRISPR-Cas9 Toolkit: A Markerless Yeast Localization and Overexpression CRISPR-Cas9 Toolkit. Bean BDM, Whiteway M, Martin VJJ. G3 (Bethesda). 2022 Jun 16. pii: 6609175. doi: 10.1093/g3journal/jkac154. PubMed 35708612.
Backbone
  Vector backbone: pYTK089 (ColE1, AmpR)
  Vector type: Yeast Expression
Growth in bacteria
  Bacterial resistance: Ampicillin, 100 μg/mL
  Growth temperature: 37°C
  Growth strain: DH5alpha
  Copy number: High Copy
Gene/Insert
  Gene/Insert name: RPL18Bp-Neon(gfp)-Link-SCS2tmh
  Species: S. cerevisiae (budding yeast)
  Cloning method: Restriction Enzyme; 5′ cloning site Unknown (unknown if destroyed); 3′ cloning site Unknown (unknown if destroyed)
Terms and licenses: Academic/Nonprofit Terms; Industry Terms: Not Available to Industry
Depositor comments: Part of the Markerless Yeast Localization and Overexpression (MyLO) CRISPR-Cas9 Toolkit. Vector cloned using BsaI Golden Gate cloning
How to cite: pBBK51 pHomL-RPL18Bp-Neon(gfp)-Link-SCS2tmh-SSA1t-HomR (AmpR) was a gift from Vincent Martin (Addgene plasmid # 179035 ; http://n2t.net/addgene:179035 ; RRID:Addgene_179035)
