[The description below was written by a language model from this plasmid's Addgene catalogue record and pLannotate feature annotations shown in this document.]
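Description:
pBBK51 pHomL-RPL18Bp-Neon(gfp)-Link-SCS2tmh-SSA1t-HomR is a 5.7 kb yeast expression/integration vector from the Markerless Yeast Localization and Overexpression (MyLO) CRISPR-Cas9 toolkit. It was assembled by BsaI Golden Gate cloning in the pYTK089 backbone. In E. coli it is maintained at high copy through a ColE1/pUC-type origin and selected with ampicillin via the β-lactamase gene and its native promoter. These bacterial elements serve only for propagation, since the functional payload is a cassette intended for insertion into the Saccharomyces cerevisiae genome.

The cassette is flanked by left and right homology regions (HomL and HomR). In the toolkit's markerless design, these presumably direct homologous recombination at a Cas9-cut chromosomal site, so no yeast selection marker is carried within the cassette. The automated annotation finds short fragments matching ARS1 and the HIS3 promoter and coding sequence on both sides of the insert. They are only fragments, not an intact replicator or auxotrophic marker, and they appear to lie within the flanking regions, although the record does not define the exact integration locus.

Between the flanks, the name indicates that the RPL18B promoter drives mNeonGreen, a bright, fast-maturing monomeric green/yellow fluorescent protein. It is joined by a linker to a short C-terminal fragment of Scs2 comprising its transmembrane helix, followed by the SSA1 terminator. The promoter and terminator are named in the record but were not picked up in the feature table. Scs2 is an endoplasmic reticulum membrane protein, so its helix anchors the fluorescent protein to the ER membrane. The construct therefore provides a stably integrated green ER marker for live-cell localization and colocalization studies in budding yeast.
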