Features (pLannotate 1.2.2; 10 found; start..end, strand, type, name):
      1..861     -  CDS            AmpR: β-lactamase; bla; confers resistance to ampicillin, carbenicillin, and related antibiotics
    862..966     -  promoter       AmpR promoter: bla
   1069..1657    +  rep_origin     ori: high-copy-number ColE1/pMB1/pBR322/pUC origin of replication
   2391..2510    +  rep_origin     ARS1 (fragment): S. cerevisiae autonomously replicating sequence ARS1/ARS416
   2515..2561    +  promoter       HIS3 promoter (fragment): S. cerevisiae HIS3
   2562..2624    +  CDS            HIS3 (fragment): imidazoleglycerol-phosphate dehydratase, required for histidine biosynthesis; S. cerevisiae HIS3; yeast auxotrophic marker
   3528..4235    +  CDS            mNeonGreen: mNeonGreen is a basic (constitutively fluorescent) green/yellow fluorescent protein published in 2013, derived from Branchiostoma lanceolatum. It is reported to be a very rapidly-maturing monomer with moderate acid sensitivity.
   4263..4334    +  CDS            SCS2 (fragment): SCS2_YEAST - Experimental evidence at protein level: Swiss-Prot protein existence level 1. Targets proteins containing a FFAT motif to endoplasmic reticulum membranes. Regulates phospholipid biosynthesis by modulating the subcellular localization of the transcriptional repressor OPI1. From Saccharomyces cerevisiae (strain ATCC 204508 / S288c) (Baker's yeast).
   5387..5413    +  rep_origin     ARS1 (fragment): S. cerevisiae autonomously replicating sequence ARS1/ARS416
   5510..5631    +  CDS            HIS3 (fragment): imidazoleglycerol-phosphate dehydratase, required for histidine biosynthesis; S. cerevisiae HIS3; yeast auxotrophic marker
>Addgene plasmid #179035 | pBBK51 pHomL-RPL18Bp-Neon(gfp)-Link-SCS2tmh-SSA1t-HomR (AmpR) | addgene full sequence | sequence record 360821 | Addgene NGS Result
TTACCAATGCTTAATCAGTGAGGCACCTATCTCAGCGATCTGTCTATTTCGTTCATCCATAGTTGCCTGA
CTCCCCGTCGTGTAGATAACTACGATACGGGAGGGCTTACCATCTGGCCCCAGTGCTGCAATGATACCGC
GGGACCCACGCTCACCGGCTCCAGATTTATCAGCAATAAACCAGCCAGCCGGAAGGGCCGAGCGCAGAAG
TGGTCCTGCAACTTTATCCGCCTCCATCCAGTCTATTAATTGTTGCCGGGAAGCTAGAGTAAGTAGTTCG
CCAGTTAATAGTTTGCGCAACGTTGTTGCCATTGCTACAGGCATCGTGGTGTCACGCTCGTCGTTTGGTA
TGGCTTCATTCAGCTCCGGTTCCCAACGATCAAGGCGAGTTACATGATCCCCCATGTTGTGCAAAAAAGC
GGTTAGCTCCTTCGGTCCTCCGATCGTTGTCAGAAGTAAGTTGGCCGCAGTGTTATCACTCATGGTTATG
GCAGCACTGCATAATTCTCTTACTGTCATGCCATCCGTAAGATGCTTTTCTGTGACTGGTGAGTACTCAA
CCAAGTCATTCTGAGAATAGTGTATGCGGCGACCGAGTTGCTCTTGCCCGGCGTCAATACGGGATAATAC
CGCGCCACATAGCAGAACTTTAAAAGTGCTCATCATTGGAAAACGTTCTTCGGGGCGAAAACTCTCAAGG
ATCTTACCGCTGTTGAGATCCAGTTCGATGTAACCCACTCGTGCACCCAACTGATCTTCAGCATCTTTTA
CTTTCACCAGCGTTTCTGGGTGAGCAAAAACAGGAAGGCAAAATGCCGCAAAAAAGGGAATAAGGGCGAC
ACGGAAATGTTGAATACTCATACTCTTCCTTTTTCAATATTATTGAAGCATTTATCAGGGTTATTGTCTC
ATGAGCGGATACATATTTGAATGTATTTAGAAAAATAAACAAATAGGGGTTCCGCGCACATTTCCCCGAA
AAGTGCCACCTGTCATGACCAAAATCCCTTAACGTGAGTTTTCGTTCCACTGAGCGTCAGACCCCGTAGA
AAAGATCAAAGGATCTTCTTGAGATCCTTTTTTTCTGCGCGTAATCTGCTGCTTGCAAACAAAAAAACCA
CCGCTACCAGCGGTGGTTTGTTTGCCGGATCAAGAGCTACCAACTCTTTTTCCGAAGGTAACTGGCTTCA
GCAGAGCGCAGATACCAAATACTGTTCTTCTAGTGTAGCCGTAGTTAGGCCACCACTTCAAGAACTCTGT
AGCACCGCCTACATACCTCGCTCTGCTAATCCTGTTACCAGTGGCTGCTGCCAGTGGCGATAAGTCGTGT
CTTACCGGGTTGGACTCAAGACGATAGTTACCGGATAAGGCGCAGCGGTCGGGCTGAACGGGGGGTTCGT
GCACACAGCCCAGCTTGGAGCGAACGACCTACACCGAACTGAGATACCTACAGCGTGAGCTATGAGAAAG
CGCCACGCTTCCCGAAGGGAGAAAGGCGGACAGGTATCCGGTAAGCGGCAGGGTCGGAACAGGAGAGCGC
ACGAGGGAGCTTCCAGGGGGAAACGCCTGGTATCTTTATAGTCCTGTCGGGTTTCGCCACCTCTGACTTG
AGCGTCGATTTTTGTGATGCTCGTCAGGGGGGCGGAGCCTATGGAAAAACGCCAGCAACGCGGCCTTTTT
ACGGTTCCTGGCCTTTTGCTGGCCTTTTGCTCACATGTTCTTTCCTGCGTTATCCCCTGATTCTGTGGAT
AACCGTGCGGCCGCCAATGTTATCTATTGGCAGATGTTCATACGGGGCTTTCAAATATTGATGAAATTAT
GTGATGTTTAGAAGAAGATTCGAACTGTTTTCAGTAGATTTGGTAACTGTGCAACCATAACTCATGCCCC
CTATTTATCGGCATTGAGATTGTAAAGGAAGTAAAACGCATTTTTGCAGATCTGTTCTCTTATGTATTTT
TAATCGTCCTTGTATGGAAGTATCAAAGGGGACGTTCTTCACCTCCTTGGAAAACGCAAACTTTCTTTTT
GCCTATCACAGTATCTTATCGAGCTAACTATTTTCGACACACATGAAAAAGCAGAAATATTAACGAAAAA
GAAAAGAAAGACCATGTCATGTACGGGCAATCAGAATATGCAAGATGAGCGGGAACGGGCGAAATGTGCA
CGCGCACAACTTACGAAACGCGGATGAGTCACTGACAGCCACCGCAGAGGTTCTGACTCCTACTGAGCTC
TATTGGAGGTGGCAGAACCGGTAATCCCACAGTGAGCAACTTGACAAACCAACAGATATAGGCTGTGTCT
TAAAATATACCATCCAATACCTTGATGAACTTTTCAAAGATGACTAAAATAAGTGAAATTTCAACATTAA
CTTCGAGCTGTAAACACAGTGGTTTCTTTGCATAAACACCATCAGCCTCAAGTCGTCAAGTAAAGATTTC
GTGTTCATGCAGATAGATAACAATCTATATGTTGATAATTAGCGTTGCCTCATCAATGCGTACACGAAGA
ATATACTAAAAAATGAGCAGGCAAGATAAACGAAGGCAAAGATGACAGAGCAGAAAGCCCTAGTAAAGCG
TATTACAAATGAAACCAAGATTCAGATTGCGATCCCTGAATTCGCATCTAGATGGTAGAGCCACAAACAG
CCGGTACAAGCAACGATCTCCAGGACCATCTGAATCATGCGCGGATGACACGAACTCACGACGGCGATCA
CAGACATTAACCCACAGTACAGACACTGCGACAACGTGGCAATTCGTCGCAATACCGTCTCACTGAACTG
GCCGATAATTGCAGACGAACGAAGAGGATGTCCAATATTTTTTTTAAGGAATAAGGATACTTCAAGACTA
GATTCCCCCCTGCATTCCCATCAGAACCGTAAACCTTGGCGCTTTCCTTGGGAAGTATTCAAGAAGTGCC
TTGTCCGGTTTCTGTGGCTCACAAACCAGCGCGCCCGATATGGCTTTCTTTTCACTTATGAATGTACCAG
TACGGGACAATTAGAACGCTCCTGTAACAATCTCTTTGCAAATGTGGGGTTACATTCTAACCATGTCACA
CTGCTGACGAAATTCAAAGTAAAAAAAAATGGGACCACGTCTTGAGAACGATAGATTTTCTTTATTTTAC
ATTGAACAGTCGTTGTCTCAGCGCGCTTTATGTTTTCATTCATACTTCATATTATAAAATAACAAAAGAA
GAATTTCATATTCACGCCCAAGAAATCAGGCTGCTTTCCAAATGCAATTGACACTTCATTAGCCATCACA
CAAAACTCTTTCTTGCTGGAGCTTCTTTTAAAAAAGACCTCAGTACACCAAACACGTTACCCGACCTCGT
TATTTTACGACAACTATGATAAAATTCTGAAGAAAAAATAAAAAAATTTTCATACTTCTTGCTTTTATTT
AAACCATTGAATGATTTCTTTTGAACAAAACTACCTGTTTCACCAAAGGAAATAGAAAGAAAAAATCAAT
TAGAAGAAAACAAAAAACAAAAGATCTATGGTTTCTAAGGGTGAAGAAGATAACATGGCTTCTTTGCCAG
CCACCCACGAGTTGCACATCTTCGGTTCCATTAACGGTGTCGACTTCGATATGGTCGGTCAAGGTACCGG
TAACCCAAACGACGGTTACGAAGAATTGAACTTGAAGTCTACCAAGGGCGACTTGCAGTTCTCCCCTTGG
ATTTTGGTTCCACACATCGGTTACGGTTTCCACCAATACTTGCCATACCCAGACGGTATGTCCCCATTCC
AAGCCGCCATGGTTGACGGTTCTGGTTACCAAGTCCACAGAACCATGCAATTCGAAGATGGTGCTTCCTT
GACCGTGAACTACAGATACACCTACGAAGGTTCTCACATCAAGGGCGAAGCCCAAGTTAAGGGTACCGGT
TTCCCTGCTGACGGTCCAGTCATGACTAACTCCTTGACCGCTGCTGACTGGTGTCGTTCCAAGAAAACCT
ACCCAAACGATAAGACCATCATTTCCACTTTCAAGTGGTCCTACACCACCGGTAACGGCAAGAGATACCG
CTCTACCGCTCGTACCACCTACACCTTCGCCAAGCCAATGGCTGCCAACTACTTGAAGAACCAGCCTATG
TACGTTTTCCGTAAGACCGAGCTGAAGCATTCCAAGACTGAATTGAACTTCAAGGAATGGCAAAAGGCTT
TCACCGACGTCATGGGTATGGACGAATTGTACAAGTCTGGTCCTTCTGGCCCAACTGGTTCTAATGAATC
ATCCAGCATGGGTATATTCATATTGGTTGCACTCCTTATCTTGGTTTTAGGATGGTTCTACAGATAGCGA
GATCCTAACTCGAGGCCAATTGGTGCGGCAATTGATAATAACGAAAATGTCTTTTAATGATCTGGGTATA
ATGAGGAATTTTCCGAACGTTTTTACTTTATATATATATATACATGTAACATATATTCTATACGCTATAG
AGAAAGGAAATTTTTCAATTAAAAAAAAAATAGAGAAAGAGTTTCACTTCTTGATTATCGCTAACACTAA
TGGTTGAAGTACTGCTACTTTAATTTTATGCTGCCAATGAGACGACGGGGTCATCACGGCTCATCATGCG
CCAAACAAATGTGTGCAATACACGCTCGGATGACTGCATGATGACCGCACTGACTGGGGACAGCAGATCC
ACCTAAGCCTGTGAGAGAAGCAGACACCCGACAGATCAAGGCAGTTAACTAGTGCACTGCAGTACAAATC
GTCCCCAACAAAAGTGGGCTCTCAAAATTCATCACATTTAAATGCATATAGGAAGAGCAACAGTTGGTTT
GCATCTGATGTTCCTTAAAGATTTCGACATAATGTGCGAAGTAGATCCCTTCAGCACTGTACTTGTTTTT
GCGACTAGATTGTAAATCATTCTTTATTTAATCTCTTTCTTTAACTACTGCTTAAAGTATAATTTGGTCC
GTAGTTTAATAACTATACTAAGCGAACGCTCTCTCGAAATTTTTCTTAACGCGTCCTTGTACTGCGTCTA
ACGCTTTTGCCACTTGGATTTCTATTATAGGAAATAGTCTCACTTACTGGGCGACGAATTTTCGCGTTTT
GATGAAGCACAGGAAGAATTTCTTTATGCTCAGAAGTTTGACAGCAAGCAAGTTCATCATTCGAACTAGC
CTTATTGTTTTAGTTCAGTGACAGCGAACTGCCGTACTCGATGCTTTATTTCTCACGGTAGAGCGGAAGA
ACAGATAGATCCCTACATATTGCTACCACTTCTATTACACAATAGTTTCAATAGCTTGCAGCGTAGCTAA
ACTCTAAAATTTATCTAAATCACTCATATAAACCGAACCCTTCCCCTTCCGCTTATAGTACAGCTGATGC
TCCTTCACTATTTTAACATGTGGAATTCTTGAAAGAATGAAATCGCCATGCCAAGCCATCACACGGTCTT
TTATGCAATTGATTGACCGCCTGCAACACATAGGCAGTAAAATTTTTACAAGCAGTAGCAGAACAGGCCA
CACAATCGCAAGTGATTAACGTCCACACAGGTATAGGGTTTCTGGACCATATGATACATGCTCTGGCCAA
GCATTCCGGCTGGTCGCTAATCGTTGAGTGCCGAGCGGCCGCGATTATCAAAAAGGATCTTCACCTAGAT
CCTTTTAAATTAAAAATGAAGTTTTAAATCAATCTAAAGTATATATGAGTAAACTTGGTCTGACAG
